>Addgene plasmid #59383 | pT2SK | depositor full sequence | sequence record 92127 | pT2SK sequence 3104 bps
AAAGTATATATGAGTAAACTTGGTCTGACAGTTACCAATGCTTAATCAGTGAGGCACCTATCTCAGCGAT
CTGTCTATTTCGTTCATCCATAGTTGCCTGACTCCCCGTCGTGTAGATAACTACGATACGGGAGGGCTTA
CCATCTGGCCCCAGTGCTGCAATGATACCGCGAGACCCACGCTCACCGGCTCCAGATTTATCAGCAATAA
ACCAGCCAGCCGGAAGGGCCGAGCGCAGAAGTGGTCCTGCAACTTTATCCGCCTCCATCCAGTCTATTAA
TTGTTGCCGGGAAGCTAGAGTAAGTAGTTCGCCAGTTAATAGTTTGCGCAACGTTGTTGCCATTGCTACA
GGCATCGTGGTGTCACGCTCGTCGTTTGGTATGGCTTCATTCAGCTCCGGTTCCCAACGATCAAGGCGAG
TTACATGATCCCCCATGTTGTGCAAAAAAGCGGTTAGCTCCTTCGGTCCTCCGATCGTTGTCAGAAGTAA
GTTGGCCGCAGTGTTATCACTCATGGTTATGGCAGCACTGCATAATTCTCTTACTGTCATGCCATCCGTA
AGATGCTTTTCTGTGACTGGTGAGTACTCAACCAAGTCATTCTGAGAATAGTGTATGCGGCGACCGAGTT
GCTCTTGCCCGGCGTCAATACGGGATAATACCGCGCCACATAGCAGAACTTTAAAAGTGCTCATCATTGG
AAAACGTTCTTCGGGGCGAAAACTCTCAAGGATCTTACCGCTGTTGAGATCCAGTTCGATGTAACCCACT
CGTGCACCCAACTGATCTTCAGCATCTTTTACTTTCACCAGCGTTTCTGGGTGAGCAAAAACAGGAAGGC
AAAATGCCGCAAAAAAGGGAATAAGGGCGACACGGAAATGTTGAATACTCATACTCTTCCTTTTTCAATA
TTATTGAAGCATTTATCAGGGTTATTGTCTCATGAGCGGATACATATTTGAATGTATTTAGAAAAATAAA
CAAATAGGGGTTCCGCGCACATTTCCCCGAAAAGTGCCACCTGACGTCTAAGAAACCATTATTATCATGA
CATTAACCTATAAAAATAGGCGTATCACGAGGCCCTTATCTCAAGAGTGGCAGCGGTTCTGTTAAGTAAC
TGAACCCAATGTCGTTAGTGACGCTTACCCGCAAAAAACCCCGCTTCGGCGGGGTTTTTTCGCTCTTAAG
AGGTCACTGACCTAACAAAAAAAAAACCCCGCCCCTGACAGGGCGGGGTTTTTTTTGGTCTTGAGTGGCA
GAGTCAGTTATCGCGAGCAGTATGTAAGTAGATCCTCAGTGTCAGCTAGGGATAACAGGGTAATCTGATC
CTTCAACTCAGCAAAAGTTCGATTTATTCAACAAAGCCACGTTGTGTCTCAAAATCTCTGATGTTACATT
GCACAAGATAAAAATATATCATCATGAACAATAAAACTGTCTGCTTACATAAACAGTAATACAAGGGGTG
TTATGAGCCATATTCAACGGGAAACGTCTTGCTCGAGGCCGCGATTAAATTCCAACATGGATGCTGATTT
ATATGGGTATAAATGGGCTCGCGATAATGTCGGGCAATCAGGTGCGACAATCTATCGATTGTATGGGAAG
CCCGATGCGCCAGAGTTGTTTCTGAAACATGGCAAAGGTAGCGTTGCCAATGATGTTACAGATGAGATGG
TCAGACTAAACTGGCTGACGGAATTTATGCCTCTTCCGACCATCAAGCATTTTATCCGTACTCCTGATGA
TGCATGGTTACTCACCACTGCGATCCCCGGGAAAACAGCATTCCAGGTATTAGAAGAATATCCTGATTCA
GGTGAAAATATTGTTGATGCGCTGGCAGTGTTCCTGCGCCGGTTGCATTCGATTCCTGTTTGTAATTGTC
CTTTTAACAGCGATCGCGTATTTCGTCTCGCTCAGGCGCAATCACGAATGAATAACGGTTTGGTTGATGC
GAGTGATTTTGATGACGAGCGTAATGGCTGGCCTGTTGAACAAGTCTGGAAAGAAATGCATAAGCTTTTG
CCATTCTCACCGGATTCAGTCGTCACTCATGGTGATTTCTCACTTGATAACCTTATTTTTGACGAGGGGA
AATTAATAGGTTGTATTGATGTTGGACGAGTCGGAATCGCAGACCGATACCAGGATCTTGCCATCCTATG
GAACTGCCTCGGTGAGTTTTCTCCTTCATTACAGAAACGGCTTTTTCAAAAATATGGTATTGATAATCCT
GATATGAATAAATTGCAGTTTCATTTGATGCTCGATGAGTTTTTCTAAGCAGGGCGGGGCGTAACGCAGG
AAAGAACATGTGAGCAAAAGGCCAGCAAAAGGCCAGGAACCGTAAAAAGGCCGCGTTGCTGGCGTTTTTC
CATAGGCTCCGCCCCCCTGACGAGCATCACAAAAATCGACGCTCAAGTCAGAGGTGGCGAAACCCGACAG
GACTATAAAGATACCAGGCGTTTCCCCCTGGAAGCTCCCTCGTGCGCTCTCCTGTTCCGACCCTGCCGCT
TACCGGATACCTGTCCGCCTTTCTCCCTTCGGGAAGCGTGGCGCTTTCTCATAGCTCACGCTGTAGGTAT
CTCAGTTCGGTGTAGGTCGTTCGCTCCAAGCTGGGCTGTGTGCACGAACCCCCCGTTCAGCCCGACCGCT
GCGCCTTATCCGGTAACTATCGTCTTGAGTCCAACCCGGTAAGACACGACTTATCGCCACTGGCAGCAGC
CACTGGTAACAGGATTAGCAGAGCGAGGTATGTAGGCGGTGCTACAGAGTTCTTGAAGTGGTGGCCTAAC
TACGGCTACACTAGAAGAACAGTATTTGGTATCTGCGCTCTGCTGAAGCCAGTTACCTTCGGAAAAAGAG
TTGGTAGCTCTTGATCCGGCAAACAAACCACCGCTGGTAGCGGTGGTTTTTTTGTTTGCAAGCAGCAGAT
TACGCGCAGAAAAAAAGGATCTCAAGAAGATCCTTTGATCTTTTCTACGGGGTCTGACGCTCAGTGGAAC
GAAAACTCACGTTAAGGGATTTTGGTCATGAGATTATCAAAAAGGATCTTCACCTAGATCCTTTTAAATT
AAAAATGAAGTTTTAAATCAATCT
Features (pLannotate 1.2.2; 4 found; start..end, strand, type, name):
     32..892     -  CDS            AmpR: β-lactamase; bla; confers resistance to ampicillin, carbenicillin, and related antibiotics
    893..997     -  promoter       AmpR promoter: bla
   1473..2288    +  CDS            KanR: aminoglycoside phosphotransferase; aph(3')-Ia; confers resistance to kanamycin in bacteria or G418 (Geneticin®) in eukaryotes
   2377..2965    -  rep_origin     ori: high-copy-number ColE1/pMB1/pBR322/pUC origin of replication
