[The description below was written by a language model from this plasmid's Addgene catalogue record and pLannotate feature annotations shown in this document.]
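Description:
pT2SK is a small (about 3.1 kb), high-copy bacterial template plasmid that is not meant to express anything in a target cell. It serves as a PCR source for a selection cassette used in scarless genome editing of Escherichia coli and Salmonella enterica. Its backbone, pHA1887, is an 1887 bp fragment of pUC19 that carries the ColE1/pMB1-type pUC origin of replication and the β-lactamase gene with its native bla promoter. The plasmid therefore replicates to high copy in E. coli and is selected with ampicillin. The cassette's kanamycin marker adds a second selection, so the plasmid confers resistance to both drugs.

The 1217 bp synthetic insert, TT-ISceI-kan, was assembled into the backbone by Gibson cloning. It contains a double transcription terminator built from two iGEM registry terminator parts, a recognition site for the homing endonuclease I-SceI, and an aph(3')-Ia kanamycin resistance gene taken from pACYC177. The automated feature table annotates only the two resistance genes, the bla promoter and the origin. The terminators and the I-SceI site fall in the unannotated region upstream of KanR and are known only from the catalogue description.

In the two-step recombination method described in the record, the cassette is amplified as part of a mutation cassette designed for a chosen chromosomal locus. Kanamycin resistance allows selection of integrants, and the terminators presumably limit transcriptional read-through between the cassette and neighbouring genes. The I-SceI site generally permits a targeted double-strand break that drives a second recombination event to remove the marker and leave the intended edit without a scar. The depositors also mention a companion script for designing such mutation cassettes.
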