Addgene plasmid #59383: pT2SK
Purpose: Template plasmid for amplification of a selection cassette that includes two transcription terminator elements, an I-SceI site and a kanamycin resistance gene.
Depositing lab: Shelley Copley. Depositing organization: University of Colorado, Boulder. Publication: A versatile and highly efficient method for scarless genome editing in Escherichia coli and Salmonella enterica. Kim J, Webb AM, Kershner JP, Blaskowski S, Copley SD. BMC Biotechnol. 2014 Sep 25;14(1):84. 10.1186/1472-6750-14-84 PubMed 25255806.
Backbone
  Vector backbone: pHA1887, an 1887 bp fragment extending from bp 690 to bp 2576 of pUC19 (Acc. No. M77789)
  Backbone manufacturer: Copley Lab
  Backbone size w/o insert (bp): 1887
  Total vector size (bp): 3104
  Vector type: template
Growth in bacteria
  Bacterial resistance: Ampicillin and Kanamycin, 100 & 50 μg/mL
  Growth temperature: 37°C
  Growth strain: Mach1
  Copy number: High Copy
Gene/Insert
  Gene/Insert name: TT-ISceI-kan
  Species: Synthetic
  Insert size (bp): 1217
  GenBank ID: KP897158.1
  Cloning method: Gibson Cloning
  Sequencing primers: 5′ tatcagggttattgtctcatg; 3′ acttgagcgtcgatttttgtg
Terms and licenses: Academic/Nonprofit Terms; Industry Terms: Not Available to Industry
Depositor comments: iGEM parts BBa_B1002 and BBa_B1006 were used to build the double terminator element. The kanamycin resistance gene was taken from pACYC177. We developed GetX (https://sourceforge.net/projects/getx/) a stand-alone python script that allows the user to design mutation cassettes for scarless genome editing in bacteria using our previously described two-step recombination method. Please see the document linked under the Resource Information heading above for additional information on installing and using the script.
How to cite: pT2SK was a gift from Shelley Copley (Addgene plasmid # 59383 ; http://n2t.net/addgene:59383 ; RRID:Addgene_59383)
