>Addgene plasmid #59383 | pT2SK | addgene partial sequence | sequence record 96660 | pBR322ori-F 5'-GGGAAACGCCTGGTATCTTT-3'
TTGAGCGTCGATTTTTGTGATGCTCGTCAGGGGGGCGGAGCCTATGGAAAAACGCCAGCAACGCGGCCTT
TTTACGGTTCCTGGCCTTTTGCTGGCCTTTTGCTCACATGTTCTTTCCTGCGTTACGCCCCGCCCTGCTT
AGAAAAACTCATCGAGCATCAAATGAAACTGCAATTTATTCATATCAGGATTATCAATACCATATTTTTG
AAAAAGCCGTTTCTGTAATGAAGGAGAAAACTCACCGAGGCAGTTCCATAGGATGGCAAGATCCTGGTAT
CGGTCTGCGATTCCGACTCGTCCAACATCAATACAACCTATTAATTTCCCCTCGTCAAAAATAAGGTTAT
CAAGTGAGAAATCACCATGAGTGACGACTGAATCCGGTGAGAATGGCAAAAGCTTATGCATTTCTTTCCA
GACTTGTTCAACAGGCCAGCCATTACGCTCGTCATCAAAATCACTCGCATCAACCAAACCGTTATTCATT
CGTGATTGCGCCTGAGCGAGACGAAATACGCGATCGCTGTTAAAAGGACAATTACAAACAGGAATCGAAT
GCAACCGGCGCAGGAACACTGCCAGCGCATCAACAATATTTTCACCTGAATCAGGATATTCTTCTAATAC
CTGGAATGCTGTTTTCCCGGGGATCGCAGTGGTGAGTAACCATGCATCATCAGGAGTACGGATAAAATGC
TTGATGGTCGGAAGAGGCATAAATTCCGTCAGCCAGTTTAGTCTGACCATCTCATCTGTAACATCATTGG
CAACGCTACCTTTGCCATGTTTCAGAAACAACTCTGGCGCATCGG
