>Addgene plasmid #59383 | pT2SK | addgene partial sequence | sequence record 96663 | pBRforEco 5'-AATAGGCGTATCACGAGGC-3'
GCGGTTCTGTTAAGTAACTGAACCCAATGTCGTTAGTGACGCTTACCCGCAAAAAACCCCGCTTCGGCGG
GGTTTTTTCGCTCTTAAGAGGTCACTGACCTAACAAAAAAAAAACCCCGCCCCTGACAGGGCGGGGTTTT
TTTTGGTCTTGAGTGGCAGAGTCAGTTATCGCGAGCAGTATGTAAGTAGATCCTCAGTGTCAGCTAGGGA
TAACAGGGTAATCTGATCCTTCAACTCAGCAAAAGTTCGATTTATTCAACAAAGCCACGTTGTGTCTCAA
AATCTCTGATGTTACATTGCACAAGATAAAAATATATCATCATGAACAATAAAACTGTCTGCTTACATAA
ACAGTAATACAAGGGGTGTTATGAGCCATATTCAACGGGAAACGTCTTGCTCGAGGCCGCGATTAAATTC
CAACATGGATGCTGATTTATATGGGTATAAATGGGCTCGCGATAATGTCGGGCAATCAGGTGCGACAATC
TATCGATTGTATGGGAAGCCCGATGCGCCAGAGTTGTTTCTGAAACATGGCAAAGGTAGCGTTGCCAATG
ATGTTACAGATGAGATGGTCAGACTAAACTGGCTGACGGAATTTATGCCTCTTCCGACCATCAAGCATTT
TATCCGTACTCCTGATGATGCATGGTTACTCACCACTGCGATCCCCGGGAAAACAGCATTCCAGGTATTA
GAAGAATATCCTGATTCAGGTGAAAATATTGTTGATGCGCTGGCAGTGTTCCTGCGCCGGTTGCATTCGA
TTCCTGTTTGTAATTGTCCTTTTAACAGCGATCGCGTATTTCGTCTCGCTCAGGCGCAATCACGAATGAA
TAACGGTTTGGTTGATGC
